Addgene plasmid #170954: EF1A_Hygro_P2A_RUNX1_D99Y_Barcode
Purpose: Overexpression of RUNX1 D99Y mutant protein.
Depositing lab: Prashant Mali. Depositing organization: University of California, San Diego (UCSD). Publication: Interface-guided phenotyping of coding variants in the transcription factor RUNX1. Ozturk K, Panwala R, Sheen J, Ford K, Jayne N, Portell A, Zhang DE, Hutter S, Haferlach T, Ideker T, Mali P, Carter H. Cell Rep. 2024 Jul 4;43(7):114436. doi: 10.1016/j.celrep.2024.114436. PubMed 38968069.
Backbone
  Vector backbone: EF1a_mCherry_P2A_Hygro_Barcode
  Backbone manufacturer: Prashant Mali (Addgene #120426)
  Backbone size w/o insert (bp): 9508
  Vector type: Mammalian Expression, Lentiviral
  Selectable markers: Hygromycin
Growth in bacteria
  Bacterial resistance: Ampicillin, 100 μg/mL
  Growth temperature: 37°C
  Growth strain: NEB Stable
  Copy number: High Copy
Gene/Insert
  Gene/Insert name: RUNX1 (alt name: AML1)
  Species: H. sapiens (human)
  Insert size (bp): 1359
  Mutation: D99Y
  Entrez Gene: RUNX1 (a.k.a. AML1, AML1-EVI-1, AMLCR1, CBF2alpha, CBFA2, EVI-1, PEBP2aB, PEBP2alpha)
  Promoter: Ef1A
  Cloning method: Gibson Cloning
  Sequencing primers: 5′ CTGTGTAGAAGTACTCGCCGATAGTG; 3′ TCTTGTCTTCGTTGGGAGTG
Terms and licenses: Academic/Nonprofit Terms; Industry Terms: Not Available to Industry
Depositor comments: Please visit https://doi.org/10.1101/2023.08.03.551876 for bioRxiv preprint.
How to cite: EF1A_Hygro_P2A_RUNX1_D99Y_Barcode was a gift from Prashant Mali (Addgene plasmid # 170954 ; http://n2t.net/addgene:170954 ; RRID:Addgene_170954)
