[The description below was written by a language model from this plasmid's Addgene catalogue record and pLannotate feature annotations shown in this document.]
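Description:
EF1A_Hygro_P2A_RUNX1_D99Y_Barcode is an HIV-1-based lentiviral transfer plasmid for stable overexpression of a mutant human transcription factor in mammalian cells. It was built by Gibson cloning into the EF1a_mCherry_P2A_Hygro_Barcode backbone. In bacteria it replicates from a high-copy ColE1/pUC origin and is selected with ampicillin through the β-lactamase gene; an f1 origin is also present. Outside the viral region, the backbone carries an SV40/EM7-driven bleomycin/Zeocin resistance cassette with an SV40 polyadenylation signal, although the catalogue lists only hygromycin as the mammalian selectable marker.

The viral genome is transcribed from a CMV enhancer/promoter fused to a truncated 5' LTR. This is followed by the Ψ packaging signal with a gag fragment, the Rev response element and the cPPT/CTS. These elements support RNA packaging, Rev-dependent nuclear export and efficient transduction. The 3' end consists of a second truncated LTR, preceded by a loxP site and followed by a bGH polyadenylation signal.

Within this frame, the constitutive EF-1α promoter drives a single transcript encoding hygromycin phosphotransferase (hph) followed by the 1,359 bp RUNX1 (AML1) coding sequence carrying the D99Y substitution. According to the construct name, the two are joined by a P2A self-cleaving peptide, which fits the short gap between the two annotated reading frames, so hygromycin-resistant cells should also produce the mutant protein. The name also indicates a barcode, but neither the barcode nor the P2A is annotated in the feature table. The stated purpose is overexpression of RUNX1 D99Y, and the associated study concerns phenotyping of RUNX1 coding variants.
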