Features (pLannotate 1.2.2; 33 found; start..end, strand, type, name):
    187..775     -  rep_origin     ori: high-copy-number ColE1/pMB1/pBR322/pUC origin of replication
    946..1806    -  CDS            AmpR: β-lactamase; bla; confers resistance to ampicillin, carbenicillin, and related antibiotics
   1807..1911    -  promoter       AmpR promoter: bla
   1970..2022    -  misc_feature   bom (fragment): basis of mobility region from pBR322
   2177..2556    +  enhancer       CMV enhancer: human cytomegalovirus immediate early enhancer
   2557..2756    +  promoter       CMV promoter: human cytomegalovirus (CMV) immediate early promoter
   2774..2954    +  LTR            5' LTR (truncated): truncated 5' long terminal repeat (LTR) from HIV-1
   3001..3126    +  misc_feature   HIV-1 Ψ: packaging signal of human immunodeficiency virus type 1
   3110..3473    +  CDS            HIV-1 gag (fragment): gag protein from human immunodeficiency virus 1; gag
   3619..3852    +  misc_feature   RRE: The Rev response element (RRE) of HIV-1 allows for Rev-dependent mRNA export from the nucleus to the cytoplasm.
   4229..4329    +  CDS            Rev (fragment): human immunodeficiency virus 1 (HIV-1) Rev protein; rev; enhances nuclear export of unspliced and incompletely spliced viral mRNAs
   4379..4496    +  misc_feature   cPPT/CTS: central polypurine tract and central termination sequence of HIV-1
   4559..4625    +  CDS            small t antigen (fragment): SV40 (simian virus 40) small t antigen
   4632..5810    +  promoter       EF-1α promoter: strong constitutive promoter for human elongation factor EF-1α
   5827..5845    +  promoter       T7 promoter: promoter for bacteriophage T7 RNA polymerase
   5865..5901    -  misc_feature   MCS (fragment): pBluescript multiple cloning site
   5909..6931    +  CDS            hph: KHYB_ECOLX - Experimental evidence at protein level: Swiss-Prot protein existence level 1. The aminoglycoside phosphotransferases achieve inactivation of their antibiotic substrates by phosphorylation. Only phosphorylates hygromycin and closely related compounds such as demethyl analogs and destomycin. From Escherichia coli.
   6998..8356    +  CDS            RUNX1: RUNX1_HUMAN - Also known as AML1, CBFA2. Experimental evidence at protein level: Swiss-Prot protein existence level 1. Isoform AML-1L interferes with the transactivation activity of RUNX1. From Homo sapiens (Human).
   8440..8553    +  CDS            nef (fragment): NEF_HV1LA - Experimental evidence at protein level: Swiss-Prot protein existence level 1. Extracellular Nef protein targets CD4(+) T-lymphocytes for apoptosis by interacting with CXCR4 surface receptors. From Human immunodeficiency virus type 1 group M subtype B (isolate Lai) (HIV-1).
   8551..8584    +  protein_bind   loxP: Cre-mediated recombination occurs in the 8-bp core sequence (GCATACAT). Cre recombinase
   8609..8789    +  LTR            5' LTR (truncated): truncated 5' long terminal repeat (LTR) from HIV-1
   8821..9045    +  polyA_signal   bGH poly(A) signal: bovine growth hormone polyadenylation signal
   9049..9070    +  promoter       SV40 promoter (fragment): SV40 enhancer and early promoter
   9091..9519    +  rep_origin     f1 ori (sequence partly withheld): f1 bacteriophage origin of replication; arrow indicates direction of (+) strand synthesis
   9533..9862    +  promoter       SV40 promoter: SV40 enhancer and early promoter
   9910..9957    +  promoter       EM7 promoter: synthetic bacterial promoter&nbsp
   9976..10350   +  CDS            BleoR: antibiotic-binding protein; Sh ble from Streptoalloteichus hindustanus; confers resistance to bleomycin, phleomycin, and Zeocin™
  10360..10485   +  CDS            ble (fragment): BLE_KLEPN - Experimental evidence at protein level: Swiss-Prot protein existence level 1. Binding protein with a strong affinity to the bleomycin family of antibiotics. Binds to CL990; an antimitotic-antibiotic compound. From Klebsiella pneumoniae.
  10480..10601   +  polyA_signal   SV40 poly(A) signal: SV40 polyadenylation signal
  10672..10694   -  protein_bind   lac operator (fragment): The lac repressor binds to the lac operator to inhibit transcription in E. coli. This inhibition can be relieved by adding lactose or isopropyl-β-D-thiogalactopyranoside (IPTG). lac repressor encoded by lacI
  10698..10728   -  promoter       lac promoter: promoter for the E. coli lac operon
  10743..10764   -  protein_bind   CAP binding site: CAP binding activates transcription in the presence of cAMP. E. coli catabolite activator protein
  10777..4       -  CDS            lacI (fragment) (across the origin): lac repressor; lacI; The lac repressor binds to the lac operator to inhibit transcription in E. coli. This inhibition can be relieved by adding lactose or isopropyl-β-D-thiogalactopyranoside (IPTG).
>Addgene plasmid #170954 | EF1A_Hygro_P2A_RUNX1_D99Y_Barcode | addgene full sequence | sequence record 336853 | Addgene NGS Result
GCGCTCTTCCGCTTCCTCGCTCACTGACTCGCTGCGCTCGGTCGTTCGGCTGCGGCGAGCGGTATCAGCT
CACTCAAAGGCGGTAATACGGTTATCCACAGAATCAGGGGATAACGCAGGAAAGAACATGTGAGCAAAAG
GCCAGCAAAAGGCCAGGAACCGTAAAAAGGCCGCGTTGCTGGCGTTTTTCCATAGGCTCCGCCCCCCTGA
CGAGCATCACAAAAATCGACGCTCAAGTCAGAGGTGGCGAAACCCGACAGGACTATAAAGATACCAGGCG
TTTCCCCCTGGAAGCTCCCTCGTGCGCTCTCCTGTTCCGACCCTGCCGCTTACCGGATACCTGTCCGCCT
TTCTCCCTTCGGGAAGCGTGGCGCTTTCTCATAGCTCACGCTGTAGGTATCTCAGTTCGGTGTAGGTCGT
TCGCTCCAAGCTGGGCTGTGTGCACGAACCCCCCGTTCAGCCCGACCGCTGCGCCTTATCCGGTAACTAT
CGTCTTGAGTCCAACCCGGTAAGACACGACTTATCGCCACTGGCAGCAGCCACTGGTAACAGGATTAGCA
GAGCGAGGTATGTAGGCGGTGCTACAGAGTTCTTGAAGTGGTGGCCTAACTACGGCTACACTAGAAGAAC
AGTATTTGGTATCTGCGCTCTGCTGAAGCCAGTTACCTTCGGAAAAAGAGTTGGTAGCTCTTGATCCGGC
AAACAAACCACCGCTGGTAGCGGTGGTTTTTTTGTTTGCAAGCAGCAGATTACGCGCAGAAAAAAAGGAT
CTCAAGAAGATCCTTTGATCTTTTCTACGGGGTCTGACGCTCAGTGGAACGAAAACTCACGTTAAGGGAT
TTTGGTCATGAGATTATCAAAAAGGATCTTCACCTAGATCCTTTTAAATTAAAAATGAAGTTTTAAATCA
ATCTAAAGTATATATGAGTAAACTTGGTCTGACAGTTACCAATGCTTAATCAGTGAGGCACCTATCTCAG
CGATCTGTCTATTTCGTTCATCCATAGTTGCCTGACTCCCCGTCGTGTAGATAACTACGATACGGGAGGG
CTTACCATCTGGCCCCAGTGCTGCAATGATACCGCGAGACCCACGCTCACCGGCTCCAGATTTATCAGCA
ATAAACCAGCCAGCCGGAAGGGCCGAGCGCAGAAGTGGTCCTGCAACTTTATCCGCCTCCATCCAGTCTA
TTAATTGTTGCCGGGAAGCTAGAGTAAGTAGTTCGCCAGTTAATAGTTTGCGCAACGTTGTTGCCATTGC
TACAGGCATCGTGGTGTCACGCTCGTCGTTTGGTATGGCTTCATTCAGCTCCGGTTCCCAACGATCAAGG
CGAGTTACATGATCCCCCATGTTGTGCAAAAAAGCGGTTAGCTCCTTCGGTCCTCCGATCGTTGTCAGAA
GTAAGTTGGCCGCAGTGTTATCACTCATGGTTATGGCAGCACTGCATAATTCTCTTACTGTCATGCCATC
CGTAAGATGCTTTTCTGTGACTGGTGAGTACTCAACCAAGTCATTCTGAGAATAGTGTATGCGGCGACCG
AGTTGCTCTTGCCCGGCGTCAATACGGGATAATACCGCGCCACATAGCAGAACTTTAAAAGTGCTCATCA
TTGGAAAACGTTCTTCGGGGCGAAAACTCTCAAGGATCTTACCGCTGTTGAGATCCAGTTCGATGTAACC
CACTCGTGCACCCAACTGATCTTCAGCATCTTTTACTTTCACCAGCGTTTCTGGGTGAGCAAAAACAGGA
AGGCAAAATGCCGCAAAAAAGGGAATAAGGGCGACACGGAAATGTTGAATACTCATACTCTTCCTTTTTC
AATATTATTGAAGCATTTATCAGGGTTATTGTCTCATGAGCGGATACATATTTGAATGTATTTAGAAAAA
TAAACAAATAGGGGTTCCGCGCACATTTCCCCGAAAAGTGCCACCTGACGTCGACGGATCGGGAGATCTC
CCGATCCCCTATGGTGCACTCTCAGTACAATCTGCTCTGATGCCGCATAGTTAAGCCAGTATCTGCTCCC
TGCTTGTGTGTTGGAGGTCGCTGAGTAGTGCGCGAGCAAAATTTAAGCTACAACAAGGCAAGGCTTGACC
GACAATTGCATGAAGAATCTGCTTAGGGTTAGGCGTTTTGCGCTGCTTCGCGATGTACGGGCCAGATATA
CGCGTTGACATTGATTATTGACTAGTTATTAATAGTAATCAATTACGGGGTCATTAGTTCATAGCCCATA
TATGGAGTTCCGCGTTACATAACTTACGGTAAATGGCCCGCCTGGCTGACCGCCCAACGACCCCCGCCCA
TTGACGTCAATAATGACGTATGTTCCCATAGTAACGCCAATAGGGACTTTCCATTGACGTCAATGGGTGG
AGTATTTACGGTAAACTGCCCACTTGGCAGTACATCAAGTGTATCATATGCCAAGTACGCCCCCTATTGA
CGTCAATGACGGTAAATGGCCCGCCTGGCATTATGCCCAGTACATGACCTTATGGGACTTTCCTACTTGG
CAGTACATCTACGTATTAGTCATCGCTATTACCATGGTGATGCGGTTTTGGCAGTACATCAATGGGCGTG
GATAGCGGTTTGACTCACGGGGATTTCCAAGTCTCCACCCCATTGACGTCAATGGGAGTTTGTTTTGGCA
CCAAAATCAACGGGACTTTCCAAAATGTCGTAACAACTCCGCCCCATTGACGCAAATGGGCGGTAGGCGT
GTACGGTGGGAGGTCTATATAAGCAGCGCGTTTTGCCTGTACTGGGTCTCTCTGGTTAGACCAGATCTGA
GCCTGGGAGCTCTCTGGCTAACTAGGGAACCCACTGCTTAAGCCTCAATAAAGCTTGCCTTGAGTGCTTC
AAGTAGTGTGTGCCCGTCTGTTGTGTGACTCTGGTAACTAGAGATCCCTCAGACCCTTTTAGTCAGTGTG
GAAAATCTCTAGCAGTGGCGCCCGAACAGGGACTTGAAAGCGAAAGGGAAACCAGAGGAGCTCTCTCGAC
GCAGGACTCGGCTTGCTGAAGCGCGCACGGCAAGAGGCGAGGGGCGGCGACTGGTGAGTACGCCAAAAAT
TTTGACTAGCGGAGGCTAGAAGGAGAGAGATGGGTGCGAGAGCGTCAGTATTAAGCGGGGGAGAATTAGA
TCGCGATGGGAAAAAATTCGGTTAAGGCCAGGGGGAAAGAAAAAATATAAATTAAAACATATAGTATGGG
CAAGCAGGGAGCTAGAACGATTCGCAGTTAATCCTGGCCTGTTAGAAACATCAGAAGGCTGTAGACAAAT
ACTGGGACAGCTACAACCATCCCTTCAGACAGGATCAGAAGAACTTAGATCATTATATAATACAGTAGCA
ACCCTCTATTGTGTGCATCAAAGGATAGAGATAAAAGACACCAAGGAAGCTTTAGACAAGATAGAGGAAG
AGCAAAACAAAAGTAAGACCACCGCACAGCAAGCGGCCGCTGATCTTCAGACCTGGAGGAGGAGATATGA
GGGACAATTGGAGAAGTGAATTATATAAATATAAAGTAGTAAAAATTGAACCATTAGGAGTAGCACCCAC
CAAGGCAAAGAGAAGAGTGGTGCAGAGAGAAAAAAGAGCAGTGGGAATAGGAGCTTTGTTCCTTGGGTTC
TTGGGAGCAGCAGGAAGCACTATGGGCGCAGCGTCAATGACGCTGACGGTACAGGCCAGACAATTATTGT
CTGGTATAGTGCAGCAGCAGAACAATTTGCTGAGGGCTATTGAGGCGCAACAGCATCTGTTGCAACTCAC
AGTCTGGGGCATCAAGCAGCTCCAGGCAAGAATCCTGGCTGTGGAAAGATACCTAAAGGATCAACAGCTC
CTGGGGATTTGGGGTTGCTCTGGAAAACTCATTTGCACCACTGCTGTGCCTTGGAATGCTAGTTGGAGTA
ATAAATCTCTGGAACAGATTTGGAATCACACGACCTGGATGGAGTGGGACAGAGAAATTAACAATTACAC
AAGCTTAATACACTCCTTAATTGAAGAATCGCAAAACCAGCAAGAAAAGAATGAACAAGAATTATTGGAA
TTAGATAAATGGGCAAGTTTGTGGAATTGGTTTAACATAACAAATTGGCTGTGGTATATAAAATTATTCA
TAATGATAGTAGGAGGCTTGGTAGGTTTAAGAATAGTTTTTGCTGTACTTTCTATAGTGAATAGAGTTAG
GCAGGGATATTCACCATTATCGTTTCAGACCCACCTCCCAACCCCGAGGGGACCCGACAGGCCCGAAGGA
ATAGAAGAAGAAGGTGGAGAGAGAGACAGAGACAGATCCATTCGATTAGTGAACGGATCGGCACTGCGTG
CGCCAATTCTGCAGACAAATGGCAGTATTCATCCACAATTTTAAAAGAAAAGGGGGGATTGGGGGGTACA
GTGCAGGGGAAAGAATAGTAGACATAATAGCAACAGACATACAAACTAAAGAATTACAAAAACAAATTAC
AAAAATTCAAAATTTTCGGGTTTATTACAGGGACAGCAGAGATCCAGTTTGGTTAATTAATCGATAAGCT
TTGCAAAGATGGATAAAGTTTTAAACAGAGAGGAATCTTTGCAGCTAATGGACCTTCTAGGTCTTGAAAG
GAGTGGGAATTGGCTCCGGTGCCCGTCAGTGGGCAGAGCGCACATCGCCCACAGTCCCCGAGAAGTTGGG
GGGAGGGGTCGGCAATTGAACCGGTGCCTAGAGAAGGTGGCGCGGGGTAAACTGGGAAAGTGATGTCGTG
TACTGGCTCCGCCTTTTTCCCGAGGGTGGGGGAGAACCGTATATAAGTGCAGTAGTCGCCGTGAACGTTC
TTTTTCGCAACGGGTTTGCCGCCAGAACACAGGTAAGTGCCGTGTGTGGTTCCCGCGGGCCTGGCCTCTT
TACGGGTTATGGCCCTTGCGTGCCTTGAATTACTTCCACCTGGCTGCAGTACGTGATTCTTGATCCCGAG
CTTCGGGTTGGAAGTGGGTGGGAGAGTTCGAGGCCTTGCGCTTAAGGAGCCCCTTCGCCTCGTGCTTGAG
TTGAGGCCTGGCCTGGGCGCTGGGGCCGCCGCGTGCGAATCTGGTGGCACCTTCGCGCCTGTCTCGCTGC
TTTCGATAAGTCTCTAGCCATTTAAAATTTTTGATGACCTGCTGCGACGCTTTTTTTCTGGCAAGATAGT
CTTGTAAATGCGGGCCAAGATCTGCACACTGGTATTTCGGTTTTTGGGGCCGCGGGCGGCGACGGGGCCC
GTGCGTCCCAGCGCACATGTTCGGCGAGGCGGGGCCTGCGAGCGCGGCCACCGAGAATCGGACGGGGGTA
GTCTCAAGCTGGCCGGCCTGCTCTGGTGCCTGGCCTCGCGCCGCCGTGTATCGCCCCGCCCTGGGCGGCA
AGGCTGGCCCGGTCGGCACCAGTTGCGTGAGCGGAAAGATGGCCGCTTCCCGGCCCTGCTGCAGGGAGCT
CAAAATGGAGGACGCGGCGCTCGGGAGAGCGGGCGGGTGAGTCACCCACACAAAGGAAAAGGGCCTTTCC
GTCCTCAGCCGTCGCTTCATGTGACTCCACGGAGTACCGGGCGCCGTCCAGGCACCTCGATTAGTTCTCG
AGCTTTTGGAGTACGTCGTCTTTAGGTTGGGGGGAGGGGTTTTATGCGATGGAGTTTCCCCACACTGAGT
GGGTGGAGACTGAAGTTAGGCCAGCTTGGCACTTGATGTAATTCTCCTTGGAATTTGCCCTTTTTGAGTT
TGGATCTTGGTTCATTCTCAAGCCTCAGACAGTGGTTCAAAGTTTTTTTCTTCCATTTCAGGTGTCGTGA
GGAATTAGCTTGGTACTAATACGACTCACTATAGGGAGACCCAAGCTGGCTAGGTAAGCTTGATATCGAA
TTCCTGCAGCCCGGGGGATCCCGCCACCATGAAAAAGCCTGAACTCACCGCGACGTCTGTCGAGAAGTTT
CTGATCGAAAAGTTCGACAGCGTCTCCGACCTGATGCAGCTCTCGGAGGGCGAAGAATCTCGTGCTTTCA
GCTTCGATGTAGGAGGGCGTGGATATGTCCTGCGGGTAAATAGCTGCGCCGATGGTTTCTACAAAGATCG
TTATGTTTATCGGCACTTTGCATCGGCCGCGCTCCCGATTCCGGAAGTGCTTGACATTGGGGAATTCAGC
GAGAGCCTGACCTATTGCATCTCCCGCCGTGCACAGGGTGTCACGTTGCAAGACCTGCCTGAAACCGAAC
TGCCCGCTGTTCTGCAGCCGGTCGCGGAGGCCATGGATGCGATCGCTGCGGCCGATCTTAGCCAGACGAG
CGGGTTCGGCCCATTCGGACCGCAAGGAATCGGTCAATACACTACATGGCGTGATTTCATATGCGCGATT
GCTGATCCCCATGTGTATCACTGGCAAACTGTGATGGACGACACCGTCAGTGCGTCCGTCGCGCAGGCTC
TCGATGAGCTGATGCTTTGGGCCGAGGACTGCCCCGAAGTCCGGCACCTCGTGCACGCGGATTTCGGCTC
CAACAATGTCCTGACGGACAATGGCCGCATAACAGCGGTCATTGACTGGAGCGAGGCGATGTTCGGGGAT
TCCCAATACGAGGTCGCCAACATCTTCTTCTGGAGGCCGTGGTTGGCTTGTATGGAGCAGCAGACGCGCT
ACTTCGAGCGGAGGCATCCGGAGCTTGCAGGATCGCCGCGGCTCCGGGCGTATATGCTCCGCATTGGTCT
TGACCAACTCTATCAGAGCTTGGTTGACGGCAATTTCGATGATGCAGCTTGGGCGCAGGGTCGATGCGAC
GCAATCGTCCGATCCGGAGCCGGGACTGTCGGGCGTACACAAATCGCCCGCAGAAGCGCGGCCGTCTGGA
CCGATGGCTGTGTAGAAGTACTCGCCGATAGTGGAAACCGACGCCCCAGCACTCGTCCGAGGGCAAAGGA
AGGATCCGGCGCAACAAACTTCTCTCTGCTGAAACAAGCCGGAGATGTCGAAGAGAATCCTGGACCGATG
CGTATCCCCGTAGATGCCAGCACGAGCCGCCGCTTCACGCCGCCTTCCACCGCGCTGAGCCCAGGCAAGA
TGAGCGAGGCGTTGCCGCTGGGCGCCCCGGACGCCGGCGCTGCCCTGGCCGGCAAGCTGAGGAGCGGCGA
CCGCAGCATGGTGGAGGTGCTGGCCGACCACCCGGGCGAGCTGGTGCGCACCGACAGCCCCAACTTCCTC
TGCTCCGTGCTGCCTACGCACTGGCGCTGCAACAAGACCCTGCCCATCGCTTTCAAGGTGGTGGCCCTAG
GGGATGTTCCATATGGCACTCTGGTCACTGTGATGGCTGGCAATGATGAAAACTACTCGGCTGAGCTGAG
AAATGCTACCGCAGCCATGAAGAACCAGGTTGCAAGATTTAATGACCTCAGGTTTGTCGGTCGAAGTGGA
AGAGGGAAAAGCTTCACTCTGACCATCACTGTCTTCACAAACCCACCGCAAGTCGCCACCTACCACAGAG
CCATCAAAATCACAGTGGATGGGCCCCGAGAACCTCGAAGACATCGGCAGAAACTAGATGATCAGACCAA
GCCCGGGAGCTTGTCCTTTTCCGAGCGGCTCAGTGAACTGGAGCAGCTGCGGCGCACAGCCATGAGGGTC
AGCCCACACCACCCAGCCCCCACGCCCAACCCTCGTGCCTCCCTGAACCACTCCACTGCCTTTAACCCTC
AGCCTCAGAGTCAGATGCAGGATACAAGGCAGATCCAACCATCCCCACCGTGGTCCTACGATCAGTCCTA
CCAATACCTGGGATCCATTGCCTCTCCTTCTGTGCACCCAGCAACGCCCATTTCACCTGGACGTGCCAGC
GGCATGACAACCCTCTCTGCAGAACTTTCCAGTCGACTCTCAACGGCACCCGACCTGACAGCGTTCAGCG
ACCCGCGCCAGTTCCCCGCGCTGCCCTCCATCTCCGACCCCCGCATGCACTATCCAGGCGCCTTCACCTA
CTCCCCGACGCCGGTCACCTCGGGCATCGGCATCGGCATGTCGGCCATGGGCTCGGCCACGCGCTACCAC
ACCTACCTGCCGCCGCCCTACCCCGGCTCGTCGCAAGCGCAGGGAGGCCCGTTCCAAGCCAGCTCGCCCT
CCTACCACCTGTACTACGGCGCCTCGGCCGGCTCCTACCAGTTCTCCATGGTGGGCGGCGAGCGCTCGCC
GCCGCGCATCCTGCCGCCCTGCACCAACGCCTCCACCGGCTCCGCGCTGCTCAACCCCAGCCTCCCGAAC
CAGAGCGACGTGGTGGAGGCCGAGGGCAGCCACAGCAACTCCCCCACCAACATGGCGCCCTCCGCGCGCC
TGGAGGAGGCCGTGTGGAGGCCCTACTGACTAGCTAAGTTAGAACTATTTCCTGGCTGTTACGCGGGTTC
GGAATCGCTACTGACGGGCTTGTTAAACAGTGAACCGCCCGCCCCACGACCCGCAGCGCCCGACCGAAAG
GAGCGCACGACCCCATGCATCGAACAAAAGAAAAGGGGGGACTGGAAGGGCTAATTCACTCCCAACGAAG
ACAAGATATCATAACTTCGTATAGCATACATTATACGAAGTTATCGTCTAGCTGGTCCGGACTGTACTGG
GTCTCTCTGGTTAGACCAGATCTGAGCCTGGGAGCTCTCTGGCTAACTAGGGAACCCACTGCTTAAGCCT
CAATAAAGCTTGCCTTGAGTGCTTCAAGTAGTGTGTGCCCGTCTGTTGTGTGACTCTGGTAACTAGAGAT
CCCTCAGACCCTTTTAGTCAGTGTGGAAAATCTCTAGCAGGGCCCGTTTAAACCCGCTGATCAGCCTCGA
CTGTGCCTTCTAGTTGCCAGCCATCTGTTGTTTGCCCCTCCCCCGTGCCTTCCTTGACCCTGGAAGGTGC
CACTCCCACTGTCCTTTCCTAATAAAATGAGGAAATTGCATCGCATTGTCTGAGTAGGTGTCATTCTATT
CTGGGGGGTGGGGTGGGGCAGGACAGCAAGGGGGAGGATTGGGAAGACAATAGCAGGCATGCTGGGGATG
CGGTGGGCTCTATGGCTTCTGAGGCGGAAAGAACCAGCTGGGGCTCTAGGGGGTATCCCC
[124 nt withheld, positions 9091-9214]
C
[91 nt withheld, positions 9216-9306]
A
[49 nt withheld, positions 9308-9356]
CCTTTGACGTTGGAGTCCACGTTCTTT
[37 nt withheld, positions 9384-9420]
ACCCTATCTCGGTCTATTCTTTTGATTTATAAGGGATTTTGCCGATTTCGGCCTATTGGTTAAAAAATGA
GCTGATTTAACAAAAATTTAACGCGAATTAATTCTGTGGAATGTGTGTCAGTTAGGGTGTGGAAAGTCCC
CAGGCTCCCCAGCAGGCAGAAGTATGCAAAGCATGCATCTCAATTAGTCAGCAACCAGGTGTGGAAAGTC
CCCAGGCTCCCCAGCAGGCAGAAGTATGCAAAGCATGCATCTCAATTAGTCAGCAACCATAGTCCCGCCC
CTAACTCCGCCCATCCCGCCCCTAACTCCGCCCAGTTCCGCCCATTCTCCGCCCCATGGCTGACTAATTT
TTTTTATTTATGCAGAGGCCGAGGCCGCCTCTGCCTCTGAGCTATTCCAGAAGTAGTGAGGAGGCTTTTT
TGGAGGCCTAGGCTTTTGCAAAAAGCTCCCGGGAGCTTGTATATCCATTTTCGGATCTGATCAGCACGTG
TTGACAATTAATCATCGGCATAGTATATCGGCATAGTATAATACGACAAGGTGAGGAACTAAACCATGGC
CAAGTTGACCAGTGCCGTTCCGGTGCTCACCGCGCGCGACGTCGCCGGAGCGGTCGAGTTCTGGACCGAC
CGGCTCGGGTTCTCCCGGGACTTCGTGGAGGACGACTTCGCCGGTGTGGTCCGGGACGACGTGACCCTGT
TCATCAGCGCGGTCCAGGACCAGGTGGTGCCGGACAACACCCTGGCCTGGGTGTGGGTGCGCGGCCTGGA
CGAGCTGTACGCCGAGTGGTCGGAGGTCGTGTCCACGAACTTCCGGGACGCCTCCGGGCCGGCCATGACC
GAGATCGGCGAGCAGCCGTGGGGGCGGGAGTTCGCCCTGCGCGACCCGGCCGGCAACTGCGTGCACTTCG
TGGCCGAGGAGCAGGACTGACACGTGCTACGAGATTTCGATTCCACCGCCGCCTTCTATGAAAGGTTGGG
CTTCGGAATCGTTTTCCGGGACGCCGGCTGGATGATCCTCCAGCGCGGGGATCTCATGCTGGAGTTCTTC
GCCCACCCCAACTTGTTTATTGCAGCTTATAATGGTTACAAATAAAGCAATAGCATCACAAATTTCACAA
ATAAAGCATTTTTTTCACTGCATTCTAGTTGTGGTTTGTCCAAACTCATCAATGTATCTTATCATGTCTG
TATACCGTCGACCTCTAGCTAGAGCTTGGCGTAATCATGGTCATAGCTGTTTCCTGTGTGAAATTGTTAT
CCGCTCACAATTCCACACAACATACGAGCCGGAAGCATAAAGTGTAAAGCCTGGGGTGCCTAATGAGTGA
GCTAACTCACATTAATTGCGTTGCGCTCACTGCCCGCTTTCCAGTCGGGAAACCTGTCGTGCCAGCTGCA
TTAATGAATCGGCCAACGCGCGGGGAGAGGCGGTTTGCGTATTGG
